Addgene plasmid #125614: pBT373
Purpose: Expresses FERNY-BE4max-NG in mammalian cells
Depositing lab: David Liu. Depositing organization: Broad Institute. Publication: Continuous evolution of base editors with expanded target compatibility and improved activity. Thuronyi BW, Koblan LW, Levy JM, Yeh WH, Zheng C, Newby GA, Wilson C, Bhaumik M, Shubina-Oleinik O, Holt JR, Liu DR. Nat Biotechnol. 2019 Jul 22. pii: 10.1038/s41587-019-0193-0. doi: 10.1038/s41587-019-0193-0. PubMed 31332326.
Backbone
  Vector backbone: pBT195
  Vector type: Mammalian Expression
Growth in bacteria
  Bacterial resistance: Ampicillin, 100 μg/mL
  Growth temperature: 37°C
  Growth strain: DH5alpha
  Copy number: High Copy
Gene/Insert
  Gene/Insert name: FERNY-BE4max-NG
  Cloning method: Restriction Enzyme; 5′ cloning site Unknown (unknown if destroyed); 3′ cloning site Unknown (unknown if destroyed)
Terms and licenses: Academic/Nonprofit Terms; Industry Terms: Not Available to Industry
Depositor comments: Please see https://benchling.com/s/seq-Ics96qtTq9lyzSiUBnpS for additional information.
How to cite: pBT373 was a gift from David Liu (Addgene plasmid # 125614 ; http://n2t.net/addgene:125614 ; RRID:Addgene_125614)
