[The description below was written by a language model from this plasmid's Addgene catalogue record and pLannotate feature annotations shown in this document.]
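Description:
pBT373 is a mammalian expression plasmid of about 8.8 kb, built on the pBT195 backbone, that expresses the cytosine base editor FERNY-BE4max-NG. It is maintained in E. coli through a high-copy ColE1/pUC-type origin and selected with ampicillin via the β-lactamase gene and its native promoter. Short remnants of lac regulatory elements, a lacI fragment, a pBluescript polylinker, an SV40 promoter fragment and a pBR322 bom fragment are also annotated, and appear to be backbone leftovers rather than functional parts. No mammalian selection marker is annotated, consistent with use by transient transfection.

The payload is a single long open reading frame driven by the CMV immediate-early enhancer and promoter and terminated by the bovine growth hormone polyadenylation signal. A T7 promoter sits just upstream of the coding region. The fusion begins with a cytidine deaminase domain, which the automated annotation matches as a fragment to opossum APOBEC1; this corresponds to the FERNY deaminase named in the record. It is followed by Streptococcus pyogenes Cas9 carrying the D10A mutation, annotated in two contiguous segments. The "NG" in the name indicates a variant with relaxed NG PAM recognition, though the specific substitutions are not listed. One uracil glycosylase inhibitor (UGI) from phage PBS2 is annotated near the C-terminus. The unannotated gap before it could hold the second UGI copy expected of the BE4 architecture, but the feature table does not confirm this. Linkers and nuclear localisation signals are likewise not annotated.

In use, the deaminase converts cytosine to uracil in the strand displaced by guide RNA binding, while UGI blocks uracil excision, favouring C•G to T•A conversion. No guide RNA cassette is annotated, so the guide must be supplied separately.
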