Features (pLannotate 1.2.2; 18 found; start..end, strand, type, name):
      1..380     +  enhancer       CMV enhancer: human cytomegalovirus immediate early enhancer
    381..584     +  promoter       CMV promoter: human cytomegalovirus (CMV) immediate early promoter
    626..644     +  promoter       T7 promoter: promoter for bacteriophage T7 RNA polymerase
    652..1200    +  CDS            APOBEC1 (fragment): ABEC1_MONDO - Experimental evidence at protein level: Swiss-Prot protein existence level 1. Catalytic component of the apolipoprotein B mRNA editing enzyme complex which is responsible for the postranscriptional editing of a CAA codon for Gln to a UAA codon for stop in the APOB mRNA. May also play a role in the epigenetic regulation of gene expression by participating in DNA demethylation. From Monodelphis domestica (Gray short-tailed opossum).
   1297..2898    +  CDS            dCas9(N): N-terminal portion of catalytically inactive Streptococcus pyogenes dCas9 carrying the D10A mutation (Zetsche et al., 2015)
   2899..5393    +  CDS            Cas9(C) (fragment): C-terminal portion of Streptococcus pyogenes Cas9 (Zetsche et al., 2015)
   5707..5955    +  CDS            UGI: UNGI_BPPB2 - Experimental evidence at protein level: Swiss-Prot protein existence level 1. This protein binds specifically and reversibly to the host uracil-DNA glycosylase, preventing removal of uracil residues from PBS2 DNA by the host uracil-excision repair system. From Bacillus phage PBS2 (Bacteriophage PBS2).
   6073..6297    +  polyA_signal   bGH poly(A) signal: bovine growth hormone polyadenylation signal
   6301..6322    +  promoter       SV40 promoter (fragment): SV40 enhancer and early promoter
   6327..6343    +  misc_feature   MCS (fragment): pBluescript multiple cloning site
   6392..6408    -  protein_bind   lac operator: The lac repressor binds to the lac operator to inhibit transcription in E. coli. This inhibition can be relieved by adding lactose or isopropyl-β-D-thiogalactopyranoside (IPTG). lac repressor encoded by lacI
   6416..6446    -  promoter       lac promoter: promoter for the E. coli lac operon
   6461..6482    -  protein_bind   CAP binding site: CAP binding activates transcription in the presence of cAMP. E. coli catabolite activator protein
   6495..6587    -  CDS            lacI (fragment): lac repressor; lacI; The lac repressor binds to the lac operator to inhibit transcription in E. coli. This inhibition can be relieved by adding lactose or isopropyl-β-D-thiogalactopyranoside (IPTG).
   6770..7358    -  rep_origin     ori: high-copy-number ColE1/pMB1/pBR322/pUC origin of replication
   7529..8389    -  CDS            AmpR: β-lactamase; bla; confers resistance to ampicillin, carbenicillin, and related antibiotics
   8390..8494    -  promoter       AmpR promoter: bla
   8565..8609    -  misc_feature   bom (fragment): basis of mobility region from pBR322
>Addgene plasmid #125614 | pBT373 | addgene full sequence | sequence record 243536 | Addgene NGS Result
GACATTGATTATTGACTAGTTATTAATAGTAATCAATTACGGGGTCATTAGTTCATAGCCCATATATGGA
GTTCCGCGTTACATAACTTACGGTAAATGGCCCGCCTGGCTGACCGCCCAACGACCCCCGCCCATTGACG
TCAATAATGACGTATGTTCCCATAGTAACGCCAATAGGGACTTTCCATTGACGTCAATGGGTGGAGTATT
TACGGTAAACTGCCCACTTGGCAGTACATCAAGTGTATCATATGCCAAGTACGCCCCCTATTGACGTCAA
TGACGGTAAATGGCCCGCCTGGCATTATGCCCAGTACATGACCTTATGGGACTTTCCTACTTGGCAGTAC
ATCTACGTATTAGTCATCGCTATTACCATGGTGATGCGGTTTTGGCAGTACATCAATGGGCGTGGATAGC
GGTTTGACTCACGGGGATTTCCAAGTCTCCACCCCATTGACGTCAATGGGAGTTTGTTTTGGCACCAAAA
TCAACGGGACTTTCCAAAATGTCGTAACAACTCCGCCCCATTGACGCAAATGGGCGGTAGGCGTGTACGG
TGGGAGGTCTATATAAGCAGAGCTGGTTTAGTGAACCGTCAGATCCGCTAGAGATCCGCGGCCGCTAATA
CGACTCACTATAGGGAGAGCCGCCACCATGAAACGGACAGCCGACGGAAGCGAGTTCGAGTCACCAAAGA
AGAAGCGGAAAGTCAGTTTTGAGAGGAACTACGACCCCCGGGAGCTGAGAAAGGAGACATACCTGCTGTA
TGAGATCAAGTGGGGCAAGTCCGGCAAGCTGTGGAGGCACTGGTGCCAGAACAATCGCACACAGCACGCC
GAGGTGTACTTCCTGGAGAACATCTTTAATGCCCGGAGATTCAATCCATCTACCCACTGTAGCATCACAT
GGTATCTGAGCTGGTCCCCCTGCGCCGAGTGTTCTCAGAAGATCGTGGATTTCCTGAAGGAGCACCCTAA
CGTGAATCTGGAGATCTATGTGGCCCGGCTGTACTATCACGAGGACGAGAGGAACAGGCAGGGCCTGCGG
GATCTGGTGAATTCCGGCGTGACCATCAGAATCATGGACCTGCCAGATTACAACTATTGCTGGAAGACCT
TCGTGAGCGATCAGGGAGGCGACGAGGATTACTGGCCAGGACACTTCGCCCCTTGGATCAAGCAGTATAG
CCTGAAGCTGTCTGGCGGATCTAGCGGAGGATCCTCTGGCAGCGAGACACCAGGAACAAGCGAGTCAGCA
ACACCAGAGAGCAGTGGCGGCAGCAGCGGCGGCAGCGACAAGAAGTACAGCATCGGCCTGGCCATCGGCA
CCAACTCTGTGGGCTGGGCCGTGATCACCGACGAGTACAAGGTGCCCAGCAAGAAATTCAAGGTGCTGGG
CAACACCGACCGGCACAGCATCAAGAAGAACCTGATCGGAGCCCTGCTGTTCGACAGCGGCGAAACAGCC
GAGGCCACCCGGCTGAAGAGAACCGCCAGAAGAAGATACACCAGACGGAAGAACCGGATCTGCTATCTGC
AAGAGATCTTCAGCAACGAGATGGCCAAGGTGGACGACAGCTTCTTCCACAGACTGGAAGAGTCCTTCCT
GGTGGAAGAGGATAAGAAGCACGAGCGGCACCCCATCTTCGGCAACATCGTGGACGAGGTGGCCTACCAC
GAGAAGTACCCCACCATCTACCACCTGAGAAAGAAACTGGTGGACAGCACCGACAAGGCCGACCTGCGGC
TGATCTATCTGGCCCTGGCCCACATGATCAAGTTCCGGGGCCACTTCCTGATCGAGGGCGACCTGAACCC
CGACAACAGCGACGTGGACAAGCTGTTCATCCAGCTGGTGCAGACCTACAACCAGCTGTTCGAGGAAAAC
CCCATCAACGCCAGCGGCGTGGACGCCAAGGCCATCCTGTCTGCCAGACTGAGCAAGAGCAGACGGCTGG
AAAATCTGATCGCCCAGCTGCCCGGCGAGAAGAAGAATGGCCTGTTCGGAAACCTGATTGCCCTGAGCCT
GGGCCTGACCCCCAACTTCAAGAGCAACTTCGACCTGGCCGAGGATGCCAAACTGCAGCTGAGCAAGGAC
ACCTACGACGACGACCTGGACAACCTGCTGGCCCAGATCGGCGACCAGTACGCCGACCTGTTTCTGGCCG
CCAAGAACCTGTCCGACGCCATCCTGCTGAGCGACATCCTGAGAGTGAACACCGAGATCACCAAGGCCCC
CCTGAGCGCCTCTATGATCAAGAGATACGACGAGCACCACCAGGACCTGACCCTGCTGAAAGCTCTCGTG
CGGCAGCAGCTGCCTGAGAAGTACAAAGAGATTTTCTTCGACCAGAGCAAGAACGGCTACGCCGGCTACA
TTGACGGCGGAGCCAGCCAGGAAGAGTTCTACAAGTTCATCAAGCCCATCCTGGAAAAGATGGACGGCAC
CGAGGAACTGCTCGTGAAGCTGAACAGAGAGGACCTGCTGCGGAAGCAGCGGACCTTCGACAACGGCAGC
ATCCCCCACCAGATCCACCTGGGAGAGCTGCACGCCATTCTGCGGCGGCAGGAAGATTTTTACCCATTCC
TGAAGGACAACCGGGAAAAGATCGAGAAGATCCTGACCTTCCGCATCCCCTACTACGTGGGCCCTCTGGC
CAGGGGAAACAGCAGATTCGCCTGGATGACCAGAAAGAGCGAGGAAACCATCACCCCCTGGAACTTCGAG
GAAGTGGTGGACAAGGGCGCTTCCGCCCAGAGCTTCATCGAGCGGATGACCAACTTCGATAAGAACCTGC
CCAACGAGAAGGTGCTGCCCAAGCACAGCCTGCTGTACGAGTACTTCACCGTGTATAACGAGCTGACCAA
AGTGAAATACGTGACCGAGGGAATGAGAAAGCCCGCCTTCCTGAGCGGCGAGCAGAAAAAGGCCATCGTG
GACCTGCTGTTCAAGACCAACCGGAAAGTGACCGTGAAGCAGCTGAAAGAGGACTACTTCAAGAAAATCG
AGTGCTTCGACTCCGTGGAAATCTCCGGCGTGGAAGATCGGTTCAACGCCTCCCTGGGCACATACCACGA
TCTGCTGAAAATTATCAAGGACAAGGACTTCCTGGACAATGAGGAAAACGAGGACATTCTGGAAGATATC
GTGCTGACCCTGACACTGTTTGAGGACAGAGAGATGATCGAGGAACGGCTGAAAACCTATGCCCACCTGT
TCGACGACAAAGTGATGAAGCAGCTGAAGCGGCGGAGATACACCGGCTGGGGCAGGCTGAGCCGGAAGCT
GATCAACGGCATCCGGGACAAGCAGTCCGGCAAGACAATCCTGGATTTCCTGAAGTCCGACGGCTTCGCC
AACAGAAACTTCATGCAGCTGATCCACGACGACAGCCTGACCTTTAAAGAGGACATCCAGAAAGCCCAGG
TGTCCGGCCAGGGCGATAGCCTGCACGAGCACATTGCCAATCTGGCCGGCAGCCCCGCCATTAAGAAGGG
CATCCTGCAGACAGTGAAGGTGGTGGACGAGCTCGTGAAAGTGATGGGCCGGCACAAGCCCGAGAACATC
GTGATCGAAATGGCCAGAGAGAACCAGACCACCCAGAAGGGACAGAAGAACAGCCGCGAGAGAATGAAGC
GGATCGAAGAGGGCATCAAAGAGCTGGGCAGCCAGATCCTGAAAGAACACCCCGTGGAAAACACCCAGCT
GCAGAACGAGAAGCTGTACCTGTACTACCTGCAGAATGGGCGGGATATGTACGTGGACCAGGAACTGGAC
ATCAACCGGCTGTCCGACTACGATGTGGACCATATCGTGCCTCAGAGCTTTCTGAAGGACGACTCCATCG
ACAACAAGGTGCTGACCAGAAGCGACAAGAACCGGGGCAAGAGCGACAACGTGCCCTCCGAAGAGGTCGT
GAAGAAGATGAAGAACTACTGGCGGCAGCTGCTGAACGCCAAGCTGATTACCCAGAGAAAGTTCGACAAT
CTGACCAAGGCCGAGAGAGGCGGCCTGAGCGAACTGGATAAGGCCGGCTTCATCAAGAGACAGCTGGTGG
AAACCCGGCAGATCACAAAGCACGTGGCACAGATCCTGGACTCCCGGATGAACACTAAGTACGACGAGAA
TGACAAGCTGATCCGGGAAGTGAAAGTGATCACCCTGAAGTCCAAGCTGGTGTCCGATTTCCGGAAGGAT
TTCCAGTTTTACAAAGTGCGCGAGATCAACAACTACCACCACGCCCACGACGCCTACCTGAACGCCGTCG
TGGGAACCGCCCTGATCAAAAAGTACCCTAAGCTGGAAAGCGAGTTCGTGTACGGCGACTACAAGGTGTA
CGACGTGCGGAAGATGATCGCCAAGAGCGAGCAGGAAATCGGCAAGGCTACCGCCAAGTACTTCTTCTAC
AGCAACATCATGAACTTTTTCAAGACCGAGATTACCCTGGCCAACGGCGAGATCCGGAAGCGGCCTCTGA
TCGAGACAAACGGCGAAACCGGGGAGATCGTGTGGGATAAGGGCCGGGATTTTGCCACCGTGCGGAAAGT
GCTGAGCATGCCCCAAGTGAATATCGTGAAAAAGACCGAGGTGCAGACAGGCGGCTTCAGCAAAGAGTCT
ATCCGGCCCAAGAGGAACAGCGATAAGCTGATCGCCAGAAAGAAGGACTGGGACCCTAAGAAGTACGGCG
GCTTCGTGAGCCCCACCGTGGCCTATTCTGTGCTGGTGGTGGCCAAAGTGGAAAAGGGCAAGTCCAAGAA
ACTGAAGAGTGTGAAAGAGCTGCTGGGGATCACCATCATGGAAAGAAGCAGCTTCGAGAAGAATCCCATC
GACTTTCTGGAAGCCAAGGGCTACAAAGAAGTGAAAAAGGACCTGATCATCAAGCTGCCTAAGTACTCCC
TGTTCGAGCTGGAAAACGGCCGGAAGAGAATGCTGGCCTCTGCCCGGTTCCTGCAGAAGGGAAACGAACT
GGCCCTGCCCTCCAAATATGTGAACTTCCTGTACCTGGCCAGCCACTATGAGAAGCTGAAGGGCTCCCCC
GAGGATAATGAGCAGAAACAGCTGTTTGTGGAACAGCACAAGCACTACCTGGACGAGATCATCGAGCAGA
TCAGCGAGTTCTCCAAGAGAGTGATCCTGGCCGACGCTAATCTGGACAAAGTGCTGTCCGCCTACAACAA
GCACCGGGATAAGCCCATCAGAGAGCAGGCCGAGAATATCATCCACCTGTTTACCCTGACCAATCTGGGA
GCCCCTCGGGCCTTCAAGTACTTTGACACCACCATCGACCGGAAGGTGTACCGGAGCACCAAAGAGGTGC
TGGACGCCACCCTGATCCACCAGAGCATCACCGGCCTGTACGAGACACGGATCGACCTGTCTCAGCTGGG
AGGTGACAGCGGCGGGAGCGGCGGGAGCGGGGGGAGCACTAATCTGAGCGACATCATTGAGAAGGAGACT
GGGAAACAGCTGGTCATTCAGGAGTCCATCCTGATGCTGCCTGAGGAGGTGGAGGAAGTGATCGGCAACA
AGCCAGAGTCTGACATCCTGGTGCACACCGCCTACGACGAGTCCACAGATGAGAATGTGATGCTGCTGAC
CTCTGACGCCCCCGAGTATAAGCCTTGGGCCCTGGTCATCCAGGATTCTAACGGCGAGAATAAGATCAAG
ATGCTGAGCGGAGGATCCGGAGGATCTGGAGGCAGCACCAACCTGTCTGACATCATCGAGAAGGAGACAG
GCAAGCAGCTGGTCATCCAGGAGAGCATCCTGATGCTGCCCGAAGAAGTCGAAGAAGTGATCGGAAACAA
GCCTGAGAGCGATATCCTGGTCCATACCGCCTACGACGAGAGTACCGACGAAAATGTGATGCTGCTGACA
TCCGACGCCCCAGAGTATAAGCCCTGGGCTCTGGTCATCCAGGATTCCAACGGAGAGAACAAAATCAAAA
TGCTGTCTGGCGGCTCAAAAAGAACCGCCGACGGCAGCGAATTCGAGCCCAAGAAGAAGAGGAAAGTCTA
ACCGGTCATCATCACCATCACCATTGAGTTTAAACCCGCTGATCAGCCTCGACTGTGCCTTCTAGTTGCC
AGCCATCTGTTGTTTGCCCCTCCCCCGTGCCTTCCTTGACCCTGGAAGGTGCCACTCCCACTGTCCTTTC
CTAATAAAATGAGGAAATTGCATCGCATTGTCTGAGTAGGTGTCATTCTATTCTGGGGGGTGGGGTGGGG
CAGGACAGCAAGGGGGAGGATTGGGAAGACAATAGCAGGCATGCTGGGGATGCGGTGGGCTCTATGGCTT
CTGAGGCGGAAAGAACCAGCTGGGGCTCGATACCGTCGACCTCTAGCTAGAGCTTGGCGTAATCATGGTC
ATAGCTGTTTCCTGTGTGAAATTGTTATCCGCTCACAATTCCACACAACATACGAGCCGGAAGCATAAAG
TGTAAAGCCTAGGGTGCCTAATGAGTGAGCTAACTCACATTAATTGCGTTGCGCTCACTGCCCGCTTTCC
AGTCGGGAAACCTGTCGTGCCAGCTGCATTAATGAATCGGCCAACGCGCGGGGAGAGGCGGTTTGCGTAT
TGGGCGCACTTCCGCTTCCTCGCTCACTGACTCGCTGCGCTCGGTCGTTCGGCTGCGGCGAGCGGTATCA
GCTCACTCAAAGGCGGTAATACGGTTATCCACAGAATCAGGGGATAACGCAGGAAAGAACATGTGAGCAA
AAGGCCAGCAAAAGGCCAGGAACCGTAAAAAGGCCGCGTTGCTGGCGTTTTTCCATAGGCTCCGCCCCCC
TGACGAGCATCACAAAAATCGACGCTCAAGTCAGAGGTGGCGAAACCCGACAGGACTATAAAGATACCAG
GCGTTTCCCCCTGGAAGCTCCCTCGTGCGCTCTCCTGTTCCGACCCTGCCGCTTACCGGATACCTGTCCG
CCTTTCTCCCTTCGGGAAGCGTGGCGCTTTCTCATAGCTCACGCTGTAGGTATCTCAGTTCGGTGTAGGT
CGTTCGCTCCAAGCTGGGCTGTGTGCACGAACCCCCCGTTCAGCCCGACCGCTGCGCCTTATCCGGTAAC
TATCGTCTTGAGTCCAACCCGGTAAGACACGACTTATCGCCACTGGCAGCAGCCACTGGTAACAGGATTA
GCAGAGCGAGGTATGTAGGCGGTGCTACAGAGTTCTTGAAGTGGTGGCCTAACTACGGCTACACTAGAAG
AACAGTATTTGGTATCTGCGCTCTGCTGAAGCCAGTTACCTTCGGAAAAAGAGTTGGTAGCTCTTGATCC
GGCAAACAAACCACCGCTGGTAGCGGTGGTTTTTTTGTTTGCAAGCAGCAGATTACGCGCAGAAAAAAAG
GATCTCAAGAAGATCCTTTGATCTTTTCTACGGGGTCTGACACTCAGTGGAACGAAAACTCACGTTAAGG
GATTTTGGTCATGAGATTATCAAAAAGGATCTTCACCTAGATCCTTTTAAATTAAAAATGAAGTTTTAAA
TCAATCTAAAGTATATATGAGTAAACTTGGTCTGACAGTTACCAATGCTTAATCAGTGAGGCACCTATCT
CAGCGATCTGTCTATTTCGTTCATCCATAGTTGCCTGACTCCCCGTCGTGTAGATAACTACGATACGGGA
GGGCTTACCATCTGGCCCCAGTGCTGCAATGATACCGCGGGACCCACGCTCACCGGCTCCAGATTTATCA
GCAATAAACCAGCCAGCCGGAAGGGCCGAGCGCAGAAGTGGTCCTGCAACTTTATCCGCCTCCATCCAGT
CTATTAATTGTTGCCGGGAAGCTAGAGTAAGTAGTTCGCCAGTTAATAGTTTGCGCAACGTTGTTGCCAT
TGCTACAGGCATCGTGGTGTCACGCTCGTCGTTTGGTATGGCTTCATTCAGCTCCGGTTCCCAACGATCA
AGGCGAGTTACATGATCCCCCATGTTGTGCAAAAAAGCGGTTAGCTCCTTCGGTCCTCCGATCGTTGTCA
GAAGTAAGTTGGCCGCAGTGTTATCACTCATGGTTATGGCAGCACTGCATAATTCTCTTACTGTCATGCC
ATCCGTAAGATGCTTTTCTGTGACTGGTGAGTACTCAACCAAGTCATTCTGAGAATAGTGTATGCGGCGA
CCGAGTTGCTCTTGCCCGGCGTCAATACGGGATAATACCGCGCCACATAGCAGAACTTTAAAAGTGCTCA
TCATTGGAAAACGTTCTTCGGGGCGAAAACTCTCAAGGATCTTACCGCTGTTGAGATCCAGTTCGATGTA
ACCCACTCGTGCACCCAACTGATCTTCAGCATCTTTTACTTTCACCAGCGTTTCTGGGTGAGCAAAAACA
GGAAGGCAAAATGCCGCAAAAAAGGGAATAAGGGCGACACGGAAATGTTGAATACTCATACTCTTCCTTT
TTCAATATTATTGAAGCATTTATCAGGGTTATTGTCTCATGAGCGGATACATATTTGAATGTATTTAGAA
AAATAAACAAATAGGGGTTCCGCGCACATTTCCCCGAAAAGTGCCACCTGACGTCGACGGATCGGGAGAT
CGATCTCCCGATCCCCTAGGGTCGACTCTCAGTACAATCTGCTCTGATGCCGCATAGTTAAGCCAGTATC
TGCTCCCTGCTTGTGTGTTGGAGGTCGCTGAGTAGTGCGCGAGCAAAATTTAAGCTACAACAAGGCAAGG
CTTGACCGACAATTGCATGAAGAATCTGCTTAGGGTTAGGCGTTTTGCGCTGCTTCGCGATGTACGGGCC
AGATATACGCGTT
